Addgene plasmid #19806: pEGFP-U6-shR-E1-6
Depositing lab: Zuoshang Xu. Depositing organization: University of Massachusetts, Worcester. Publication: A construct with fluorescent indicators for conditional expression of miRNA. Qiu L, Wang H, Xia X, Zhou H, Xu Z. BMC Biotechnol. 2008 Oct 7;8:77. doi: 10.1186/1472-6750-8-77. PubMed 18840295.
Backbone
  Vector backbone: pEGFP-U6
  Backbone size w/o insert (bp): 5000
  Vector type: Mammalian Expression, RNAi
Growth in bacteria
  Bacterial resistance: Kanamycin, 50 μg/mL
  Growth temperature: 37°C
  Growth strain: DH5alpha
  Copy number: High Copy
Gene/Insert
  Gene/Insert name: shRNA
  Insert size (bp): 50
  Cloning method: Restriction Enzyme; 5′ cloning site PmeI (not destroyed); 3′ cloning site EcoRI (not destroyed)
  Sequencing primers: 5′ ATATCCCTTGGAGAAAAGCCTT
Terms and licenses: Academic/Nonprofit Terms; Industry Terms: Not Available to Industry
Depositor comments: Target sequence for shR-E1-6 - 5'-GATCTGGTGTGTTATCGACGAAA
How to cite: pEGFP-U6-shR-E1-6 was a gift from Zuoshang Xu (Addgene plasmid # 19806 ; http://n2t.net/addgene:19806 ; RRID:Addgene_19806)
