[The description below was written by a language model from this plasmid's Addgene catalogue record.]
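Description:
pEGFP-U6-shR-E1-6 is a mammalian expression and RNAi plasmid built on the pEGFP-U6 backbone, which is recorded as about 5 kb without insert. It is maintained in E. coli as a high-copy plasmid under kanamycin selection. No feature table accompanies the entry, so the origin of replication, the promoter driving the fluorescent reporter and any mammalian selection marker are not stated. The backbone name indicates that the vector combines an EGFP reporter with a U6 cassette. U6 is an RNA polymerase III promoter commonly used to transcribe short hairpin RNAs with defined ends.

The payload is a roughly 50 bp shRNA insert, designated shR-E1-6, cloned by restriction digestion between PmeI and EcoRI sites, both of which remain intact. Once transcribed in mammalian cells, such a hairpin is processed by the endogenous RNAi machinery into a small interfering RNA that directs knockdown of a complementary transcript. The depositor provides a target sequence for this hairpin, but the record does not name the targeted gene or its species, and the meaning of "E1-6" is not explained. In a vector of this design, EGFP fluorescence would typically mark transfected cells so that silencing can be assessed in the cells that took up the plasmid.

The associated publication concerns a construct with fluorescent indicators for conditional expression of miRNA. This suggests the plasmid served as an shRNA-expressing reagent in that work, though the record does not state its exact role. Distribution is limited to academic and nonprofit users.
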