>Addgene plasmid #19806 | pEGFP-U6-shR-E1-6 | addgene partial sequence | sequence record 25563 | EGFP-N 5'-CGTCGCCGTCCAGCTCGACCAG-3'
GNCNCCGGGGACGCTCTCGCCCTTGCTCACCATGGTGGCGACCGGTGGATCCCGGAGCTTGAGCTCGAGA
TCTGAGTCCGGTAGCGCTAGCGGATCTGACGGTTCACTAAACCAGCTCTGCTTATATAGACCTCCCACCG
TACACGCCTACCGCCCATTTGCGTCAATGGGGCGGAGTTGTTACGACATTTTGGAAAGTCCCGTTGATTT
TGGTGCCAAAACAAACTCCCATTGACGTCAATGGGGTGGAGACTTGGAAATCCCCGTGAGTCAAACCGCT
ATCCACGCCCATTGATGTACTGCCAAAACCGCATCACCATGGTAATAGCGATGACTAATACGTAGATGTA
CTGCCAAGTAGGAAAGTCCCATAAGGTCATGTACTGGGCATAATGCCAGGCGGGCCATTTACCGTCATTG
ACGTCAATAGGGGGCGTACTTGGCATATGATACACTTGATGTACTGCCAAGTGGGCAGTTTACCGTAAAT
ACTCCACCCATTGACGTCAATGGAAAGTCCCTATTGGCGTTACTATGGGAACATACGTCATTATTGACGT
CAATGGGCGGGGGTCGTTGGGCGGTCAGCCAGGCGGGCCATTTACCGTAAGTTATGTAACGCGGAACTCC
ATATATGGGCTATGAACTAATGACCCCGTAATTGATTACTATTAATAANAAATGCAGGGCGGTAATACNG
TACNACGGAAATNCGGGAAACACCGCAAGAAAAAATNNTGNGANCAAAGGCCAGCAAAGGCCAGGACCGT
AAAGGCGCGTGCTGGGNTTTCATAGCTCGCCCCTGACAACNCN
