>Addgene plasmid #19806 | pEGFP-U6-shR-E1-6 | addgene partial sequence | sequence record 25564 | mU6-F 5'-ATATCCCTTGGAGAAAAGCCTT-3'
GNGGGGTACGNGCATTCAGAGATTTCGTCGATAACACACCAGATCTTTTTTAATTCTTTGTTAGGCCTGG
TACCTCTAGAGATATCCTGCAGTGGCCAATGCATTGGTTCGCGGCCGCCACCGCGGTGGAGCTCCAGCTT
TTGTTCCCTTTAGTGAGGGTTAATTGCGCGCTTGGCGTAATCATGGTCATAGCTGTTTCCTGTGTGAAAT
TGTTATCCGCTCGGGCCCTGCCATAGCCTCAGGTTACTCATATATACTTTAGATTGATTTAAAACTTCAT
TTTTAATTTAAAAGGATCTAGGTGAAGATCCTTTTTGATAATCTCATGACCAAAATCCCTTAACGTGAGT
TTTCGTTCCACTGAGCGTCAGACCCCGTAGAAAAGATCAAAGGATCTTCTTGAGATCCTTTTTTTCTGCG
CGTAATCTGCTGCTTGCAAACAAAAAAACCACCGCTACCAGCGGTGGTTTGTTTGCCGGATCAAGAGCTA
CCAACTCTTTTTCCGAAGGTAACTGGCTTCAGCAGAGCGCAGATACCAAATACTGTTCTTCTAGTGTAGC
CGTAGTTAGGCCACCACTTCAAGAACTCTGTAGCACCGCCTACATACCTCGCTCTGCTAATCCTGTTACC
AGTGGCTGCTGCCAGTGGCGATAAGTCGTGTCTTACCGGGTTGGACTCAAGACGATAGTTACCGGATAAG
GCGCAGCGGTCGGGCTGAACGGGGGGTTCGTGCACACAGCCCAGCTTGGAGCGAACGACCTACACCGAAC
TGAGATACCTACAGCGGGGAGCTATGANAAAGCGCCNCGCTTCCGANGGAGANCNAAGGAGAAAGGNGGG
AAAGGGATANCCGGTNAAAGCGGCANGGTCGGAANCNGGAAAACNCCCCAGGGGAGCTTNCNGGGGGGAA
AACCCCNGGGAATCTTTATANNNCNNNNGGNNGGGNTGTCNCCCNCCNCTGANTCNGAGCGGCNGANTTT
TTNNGAAGNCNCCCNCNGGGGGGGGGGGGNGNCCCNTNGGNAAAAANNCCCCCCAACCCCGGCNCCNTTT
TNNAGGGGGNCNCGGGGGNNTTTTTGGGGGGNCTTTN
